Addgene plasmid #166710: pCI-Flag-NEDD4L∆WW4
Purpose: expresses NEDD4L with inactivating mutation in fourth WW domain in mammalian cells
Depositing lab: Wesley Sundquist. Depositing organization: University of Utah. Publication: Interactions between AMOT PPxY Motifs and NEDD4L WW Domains Function in HIV-1 Release. Rheinemann L, Thompson T, Mercenne G, Paine EL, Peterson FC, Volkman BF, Alam SL, Alian A, Sundquist WI. J Biol Chem. 2021 Jul 17:100975. doi: 10.1016/j.jbc.2021.100975. PubMed 34284061.
Backbone
  Vector backbone: pCI-FLAG
  Backbone size w/o insert (bp): 5842
  Total vector size (bp): 8047
  Vector type: Mammalian Expression
Growth in bacteria
  Bacterial resistance: Ampicillin, 100 μg/mL
  Growth temperature: 37°C
  Growth strain: DH5alpha
  Copy number: Unknown
Gene/Insert
  Gene/Insert name: NEDD4L W576A
  Species: H. sapiens (human)
  Insert size (bp): 2565
  Mutation: changed tryptophan 576 to alanine
  Promoter: CMV promoter
  Tag / fusion protein: FLAG (N terminal on backbone)
  Cloning method: Ligation Independent Cloning
  Sequencing primers: 5′ TAATACGACTCACTATAGG; 3′ ATTAACCCTCACTAAAGGGA
Terms and licenses: Academic/Nonprofit Terms; Industry Terms: Not Available to Industry
How to cite: pCI-Flag-NEDD4L∆WW4 was a gift from Wesley Sundquist (Addgene plasmid # 166710 ; http://n2t.net/addgene:166710 ; RRID:Addgene_166710)
