[The description below was written by a language model from this plasmid's Addgene catalogue record and pLannotate feature annotations shown in this document.]
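Description:
pCI-Flag-NEDD4L∆WW4 is a mammalian expression plasmid of about 8 kb built on the pCI-FLAG backbone. It is propagated in E. coli through a high-copy ColE1/pUC-type origin and selected with ampicillin via the β-lactamase gene. The backbone also carries an f1 origin for single-stranded DNA production. A separate cassette, in which the SV40 enhancer/early promoter drives the neomycin phosphotransferase gene followed by a synthetic poly(A) signal, could in principle allow G418 selection of stably transfected mammalian cells, although the catalogue entry does not list a mammalian selection marker.

The expression unit uses the human CMV immediate-early enhancer and promoter, followed by a chimeric β-globin/immunoglobulin intron that improves transcript processing and expression, and it ends at an SV40 polyadenylation signal. T7 and T3 phage promoters flank the cloning site and serve as sequencing primer sites. The insert is human NEDD4L, a HECT-family E3 ubiquitin ligase, fused at its N terminus to a backbone-encoded FLAG epitope. The annotation detects only a fragment matching the 3xFLAG sequence, which fits a shorter FLAG tag. The coding sequence carries a tryptophan 576 to alanine substitution that inactivates the fourth WW domain, one of the modules through which NEDD4L recognises PPxY motifs in partner proteins.

The plasmid is intended for expressing this WW4-defective NEDD4L in mammalian cells, with the FLAG tag available for detection or immunoprecipitation. The associated study examined how NEDD4L WW domains interact with AMOT PPxY motifs during HIV-1 release, so the construct is suited to testing the contribution of the fourth WW domain to those interactions.
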