Features (pLannotate 1.2.2; 20 found; start..end, strand, type, name):
    142..519     +  enhancer       CMV enhancer: human cytomegalovirus immediate early enhancer
    520..731     +  promoter       CMV promoter: human cytomegalovirus (CMV) immediate early promoter
    892..1024    +  intron         chimeric intron: chimera between introns from human β-globin and immunoglobulin heavy chain genes
   1069..1087    +  promoter       T7 promoter: promoter for bacteriophage T7 RNA polymerase
   1110..1134    +  CDS            3xFLAG (fragment): three tandem FLAG® epitope tags
   1140..3701    +  CDS            NEDD4L (fragment): NED4L_HUMAN - Also known as KIAA0439, NEDL3. Experimental evidence at protein level: Swiss-Prot protein existence level 1. E3 ubiquitin-protein ligase which accepts ubiquitin from an E2 ubiquitin-conjugating enzyme in the form of a thioester and then directly transfers the ubiquitin to targeted substrates. Inhibits TGF- beta signaling by triggering SMAD2 and TGFBR1 ubiquitination and proteasome-dependent degradation. Promotes ubiquitination and internalization of various plasma membrane channels such as ENaC, SCN2A/Nav1.2, SCN3A/Nav1.3, SCN5A/Nav1.5, SCN9A/Nav1.7, SCN10A/Nav1.8, KCNA3/Kv1.3, K
   3716..3733    -  promoter       T3 promoter (fragment): promoter for bacteriophage T3 RNA polymerase
   3751..3872    -  polyA_signal   SV40 poly(A) signal: SV40 polyadenylation signal
   3895..3963    -  CDS            large T antigen (fragment): large T antigen from SV40 (simian virus 40)
   3987..4054    +  CDS            lacZα (fragment): LacZα fragment of β-galactosidase; lacZ fragment
   4058..4486    +  rep_origin     f1 ori (sequence partly withheld): f1 bacteriophage origin of replication; arrow indicates direction of (+) strand synthesis
   4514..4565    -  misc_feature   bom (fragment): basis of mobility region from pBR322
   4630..4987    +  promoter       SV40 promoter: SV40 enhancer and early promoter
   5038..5829    +  CDS            neo: KKA2_KLEPN - Also known as kan, nptII. Experimental evidence at protein level: Swiss-Prot protein existence level 1. Resistance to kanamycin, neomycin, paromomycin, ribostamycin, butirosin and gentamicin B. From Klebsiella pneumoniae.
   5896..5944    +  polyA_signal   poly(A) signal: synthetic polyadenylation signal
   5969..6018    -  misc_feature   bom (fragment): basis of mobility region from pBR322
   6120..6155    -  CDS            rop (fragment): Rop protein, which maintains plasmids at low copy number; rop
   6250..6354    +  promoter       AmpR promoter: bla
   6355..7215    +  CDS            AmpR: β-lactamase; bla; confers resistance to ampicillin, carbenicillin, and related antibiotics
   7386..7974    +  rep_origin     ori: high-copy-number ColE1/pMB1/pBR322/pUC origin of replication
>Addgene plasmid #166710 | pCI-Flag-NEDD4L∆WW4 | addgene full sequence | sequence record 329118 | Addgene NGS Result
CTTCAATATTGGCCATTAGCCATATTATTCATTGGTTATATAGCATAAATCAATATTGGCTATTGGCCAT
TGCATACGTTGTATCTATATCATAATATGTACATTTATATTGGCTCATGTCCAATATGACCGCCATGTTG
GCATTGATTATTGACTAGTTATTAATAGTAATCAATTACGGGGTCATTAGTTCATAGCCCATATATGGAG
TTCCGCGTTACATAACTTACGGTAAATGGCCCGCCTGGCTGACCGCCCAACGACCCCCGCCCATTGACGT
CAATAATGACGTATGTTCCCATAGTAACGCCAATAGGGACTTTCCATTGACGTCAATGGGTGGAGTATTT
ACGGTAAACTGCCCACTTGGCAGTACATCAAGTGTATCATATCCCAAGTCCGCCCCCTATTGACGTCAAT
GACGGTAAATGGCCCGCCTGGCATTATGCCCAGTACATGACCTTACGGGACTTTCCTACTTGGCAGTACA
TCTACGTATTAGTCATCGCTATTACCATGGTGATGCGGTTTTGGCAGTACACCAATGGGCGTGGATAGCG
GTTTGACTCACGGGGATTTCCAAGTCTCCACCCCATTGACGTCAATGGGAGTTTGTTTTGGCACCAAAAT
CAACGGGACTTTCCAAAATGTCGTAACAACTGCGATCGCCCGCCCCGTTGACGCAAATGGGCGGTAGGCG
TGTACGGTGGGAGGTCTATATAAGCAGAGCTCGTTTAGTGAACCGTCAGATCACTAGAAGCTTTATTGCG
GTAGTTTATCACAGTTAAATTGCTAACGCAGTCAGTGCTTCTGACACAACAGTCTCGAACTTAAGCTGCA
GTGACTCTCTTAAGGTAGCCTTGCAGAAGTTGGTCGTGAGGCACTGGGCAGGTAAGTATCAAGGTTACAA
GACAGGTTTAAGGAGACCAATAGAAACTGGGCTTGTCGAGACAGAGAAGACTCTTGCGTTTCTGATAGGC
ACCTATTGGTCTTACTGACATCCACTTTGCCTTTCTCTCCACAGGTGTCCACTCCCAGTTCAATTACAGC
TCTTAAGGCTAGAGTACTTAATACGACTCACTATAGGCTAGCCTCGAGAATTCGCCATGGATTACAAGGA
TGACGACGATAAGGGCCATATGGAACGACCCTATACATTTAAGGACTTTCTCCTCAGACCAAGAAGTCAT
AAGTCTCGAGTTAAGGGATTTTTGCGATTGAAAATGGCCTATATGCCAAAAAATGGAGGTCAAGATGAAG
AAAACAGTGACCAGAGGGATGACATGGAGCATGGATGGGAAGTTGTTGACTCAAATGACTCGGCTTCTCA
GCACCAAGAGGAACTTCCTCCTCCTCCTCTGCCTCCCGGGTGGGAAGAAAAAGTGGACAATTTAGGCCGA
ACTTACTATGTCAACCACAACAACCGGACCACTCAGTGGCACAGACCAAGCCTGATGGACGTGTCCTCGG
AGTCGGACAATAACATCAGACAGATCAACCAGGAGGCAGCACACCGGCGCTTCCGCTCCCGCAGGCACAT
CAGCGAAGACTTGGAGCCCGAGCCCTCGGAGGGCGGGGATGTCCCCGAGCCTTGGGAGACCATTTCAGAG
GAAGTGAATATCGCTGGAGACTCTCTCGGTCTGGCTCTGCCCCCACCACCGGCCTCCCCAGGATCTCGGA
CCAGCCCTCAGGAGCTGTCAGAGGAACTAAGCAGAAGGCTTCAGATCACTCCAGACTCCAATGGGGAACA
GTTCAGCTCTTTGATTCAAAGAGAACCCTCCTCAAGGTTGAGGTCATGCAGTGTCACCGACGCAGTTGCA
GAACAGGGCCATCTACCACCGCCCAGTGCCCCAGCTGGGAGAGCGCGTTCATCAACTGTCACGGGTGGTG
AGGAACCAACGCCATCAGTGGCCTATGTACATACCACGCCGGGTCTGCCTTCAGGCTGGGAAGAAAGAAA
AGATGCTAAGGGGCGCACATACTATGTCAATCATAACAATCGAACCACAACTTGGACTCGACCTATCATG
CAGCTTGCAGAAGATGGTGCGTCCGGATCAGCCACAAACAGTAACAACCATCTAATCGAGCCTCAGATCC
GCCGGCCTCGTAGCCTCAGCTCGCCAACAGTAACTTTATCTGCCCCGCTGGAGGGTGCCAAGGACTCACC
CGTACGTCGGGCTGTGAAAGACACCCTTTCCAACCCACAGTCCCCACAGCCATCACCTTACAACTCCCCC
AAACCACAACACAAAGTCACACAGAGCTTCTTGCCACCCGGCTGGGAAATGAGGATAGCGCCAAACGGCC
GGCCCTTCTTCATTGATCATAACACAAAGACTACAACCTGGGAAGATCCACGTTTGAAATTTCCAGTACA
TATGCGGTCAAAGACATCTTTAAACCCCAATGACCTTGGCCCCCTTCCTCCTGGCTGGGAAGAAAGAATT
CACTTGGATGGCCGAACGTTTTATATTGATCATAATAGCAAAATTACTCAGGCCGAAGACCCAAGACTGC
AGAACCCAGCTATTACTGGTCCGGCTGTCCCTTACTCCAGAGAATTTAAGCAGAAATATGACTACTTCAG
GAAGAAATTAAAGAAACCTGCTGATATCCCCAATAGGTTTGAAATGAAACTTCACAGAAATAACATATTT
GAAGAGTCCTATCGGAGAATTATGTCCGTGAAAAGACCAGATGTCCTAAAAGCTAGACTGTGGATTGAGT
TTGAATCAGAGAAAGGTCTTGACTATGGGGGTGTGGCCAGAGAATGGTTCTTCTTACTGTCCAAAGAGAT
GTTCAACCCCTACTACGGCCTCTTTGAGTACTCTGCCACGGACAACTACACCCTTCAGATCAACCCTAAT
TCAGGCCTCTGTAATGAGGATCATTTGTCCTACTTCACTTTTATTGGAAGAGTTGCTGGTCTGGCCGTAT
TTCATGGGAAGCTCTTAGATGGTTTCTTCATTAGACCATTTTACAAGATGATGTTGGGAAAGCAGATAAC
CCTGAATGACATGGAATCTGTGGATAGTGAATATTACAACTCTTTGAAATGGATCCTGGAGAATGACCCT
ACTGAGCTGGACCTCATGTTCTGCATAGACGAAGAAAACTTTGGACAGACATATCAAGTGGATTTGAAGC
CCAATGGGTCAGAAATAATGGTCACAAATGAAAACAAAAGGGAATATATCGACTTAGTCATCCAGTGGAG
ATTTGTGAACAGGGTCCAGAAGCAGATGAACGCCTTCTTGGAGGGATTCACAGAACTACTTCCTATTGAT
TTGATTAAAATTTTTGACGAAAATGAGCTGGAGTTGCTCATGTGCGGCCTCGGTGATGTGGATGTGAATG
ACTGGAGACAGCATTCTATTTACAAGAACGGCTACTGCCCAAACCACCCCGTCATTCAGTGGTTCTGGAA
GGCTGTGCTACTCATGGACGCCGAAAAGCGTATCCGGTTACTGCAGTTTGTCACAGGGACATCGCGAGTA
CCTATGAATGGATTTGCCGAACTTTATGGTTCCAATGGTCCTCAGCTGTTTACAATAGAGCAATGGGGCA
GTCCTGAGAAACTGCCCAGAGCTCACACATGCTTTAATCGCCTTGACTTACCTCCATATGAAACCTTTGA
AGATTTACGAGAGAAACTTCTCATGGCCGTGGAAAATGCTCAAGGATTTGAAGGGGTGGATTAAGCGGCC
GCTTCCCTTTAGTGAGGGTTAATGCTTCGAGCAGACATGATAAGATACATTGATGAGTTTGGACAAACCA
CAACTAGAATGCAGTGAAAAAAATGCTTTATTTGTGAAATTTGTGATGCTATTGCTTTATTTGTAACCAT
TATAAGCTGCAATAAACAAGTTAACAACAACAATTGCATTCATTTTATGTTTCAGGTTCAGGGGGAGATG
TGGGAGGTTTTTTAAAGCAAGTAAAACCTCTACAAATGTGGTAAAATCCGATAAGGATCGATCCGGGCTG
GCGTAATAGCGAAGAGGCCCGCACCGATCGCCCTTCCCAACAGTTGCGCAGCCTGAATGGCGAATGG
[124 nt withheld, positions 4058-4181]
C
[91 nt withheld, positions 4183-4273]
A
[49 nt withheld, positions 4275-4323]
CCTTTGACGTTGGAGTCCACGTTCTTT
[37 nt withheld, positions 4351-4387]
ACCCTATCTCGGTCTATTCTTTTGATTTATAAGGGATTTTGCCGATTTCGGCCTATTGGTTAAAAAATGA
GCTGATTTAACAAAAATTTAACGCGAATTTTAACAAAATATTAACGCTTACAATTTCCTGATGCGGTATT
TTCTCCTTACGCATCTGTGCGGTATTTCACACCGCATACGCGGATCTGCGCAGCACCATGGCCTGAAATA
ACCTCTGAAAGAGGAACTTGGTTAGGTACCTTCTGAGGCGGAAAGAACCAGCTGTGGAATGTGTGTCAGT
TAGGGTGTGGAAAGTCCCCAGGCTCCCCAGCAGGCAGAAGTATGCAAAGCATGCATCTCAATTAGTCAGC
AACCAGGTGTGGAAAGTCCCCAGGCTCCCCAGCAGGCAGAAGTATGCAAAGCATGCATCTCAATTAGTCA
GCAACCATAGTCCCGCCCCTAACTCCGCCCATCCCGCCCCTAACTCCGCCCAGTTCCGCCCATTCTCCGC
CCCATGGCTGACTAATTTTTTTTATTTATGCAGAGGCCGAGGCCGCCTCGGCCTCTGAGCTATTCCAGAA
GTAGTGAGGAGGCTTTTTTGGAGGCCTAGGCTTTTGCAAAAAGCTTGATTCTTCTGACACAACAGTCTCG
AACTTAAGGCTAGAGCCACCATGATTGAACAAGATGGATTGCACGCAGGTTCTCCGGCCGCTTGGGTGGA
GAGGCTATTCGGCTATGACTGGGCACAACAGACAATCGGCTGCTCTGATGCCGCCGTGTTCCGGCTGTCA
GCGCAGGGGCGCCCGGTTCTTTTTGTCAAGACCGACCTGTCCGGTGCCCTGAATGAACTGCAGGACGAGG
CAGCGCGGCTATCGTGGCTGGCCACGACGGGCGTTCCTTGCGCAGCTGTGCTCGACGTTGTCACTGAAGC
GGGAAGGGACTGGCTGCTATTGGGCGAAGTGCCGGGGCAGGATCTCCTGTCATCTCACCTTGCTCCTGCC
GAGAAAGTATCCATCATGGCTGATGCAATGCGGCGGCTGCATACGCTTGATCCGGCTACCTGCCCATTCG
ACCACCAAGCGAAACATCGCATCGAGCGAGCACGTACTCGGATGGAAGCCGGTCTTGTCGATCAGGATGA
TCTGGACGAAGAGCATCAGGGGCTCGCGCCAGCCGAACTGTTCGCCAGGCTCAAGGCGCGCATGCCCGAC
GGCGAGGATCTCGTCGTGACCCATGGCGATGCCTGCTTGCCGAATATCATGGTGGAAAATGGCCGCTTTT
CTGGATTCATCGACTGTGGCCGGCTGGGTGTGGCGGACCGCTATCAGGACATAGCGTTGGCTACCCGTGA
TATTGCTGAAGAGCTTGGCGGCGAATGGGCTGACCGCTTCCTCGTGCTTTACGGTATCGCCGCTCCCGAT
TCGCAGCGCATCGCCTTCTATCGCCTTCTTGACGAGTTCTTCTGAGCGGGACTCTGGGGTTCGAAATGAC
CGACCAAGCGACGCCCAACCTGCCATCACGATGGCCGCAATAAAATATCTTTATTTTCATTACATCTGTG
TGTTGGTTTTTTGTGTGAATCGATAGCGATAAGGATACGCGTATGGTGCACTCTCAGTACAATCTGCTCT
GATGCCGCATAGTTAAGCCAGCCCCGACACCCGCCAACACCCGCTGACGCGCCCTGACGGGCTTGTCTGC
TCCCGGCATCCGCTTACAGACAAGCTGTGACCGTCTCCGGGAGCTGCATGTGTCAGAGGTTTTCACCGTC
ATCACCGAAACGCGCGAGACGAAAGGGCCTCGTGATACGCCTATTTTTATAGGTTAATGTCATGATAATA
ATGGTTTCTTAGACGTCAGGTGGCACTTTTCGGGGAAATGTGCGCGGAACCCCTATTTGTTTATTTTTCT
AAATACATTCAAATATGTATCCGCTCATGAGACAATAACCCTGATAAATGCTTCAATAATATTGAAAAAG
GAAGAGTATGAGTATTCAACATTTCCGTGTCGCCCTTATTCCCTTTTTTGCGGCATTTTGCCTTCCTGTT
TTTGCTCACCCAGAAACGCTGGTGAAAGTAAAAGATGCTGAAGATCAGTTGGGTGCACGAGTGGGTTACA
TCGAACTGGATCTCAACAGCGGTAAGATCCTTGAGAGTTTTCGCCCCGAAGAACGTTTTCCAATGATGAG
CACTTTTAAAGTTCTGCTATGTGGCGCGGTATTATCCCGTATTGACGCCGGGCAAGAGCAACTCGGTCGC
CGCATACACTATTCTCAGAATGACTTGGTTGAGTACTCACCAGTCACAGAAAAGCATCTTACGGATGGCA
TGACAGTAAGAGAATTATGCAGTGCTGCCATAACCATGAGTGATAACACTGCGGCCAACTTACTTCTGAC
AACGATCGGAGGACCGAAGGAGCTAACCGCTTTTTTGCACAACATGGGGGATCATGTAACTCGCCTTGAT
CGTTGGGAACCGGAGCTGAATGAAGCCATACCAAACGACGAGCGTGACACCACGATGCCTGTAGCAATGG
CAACAACGTTGCGCAAACTATTAACTGGCGAACTACTTACTCTAGCTTCCCGGCAACAATTAATAGACTG
GATGGAGGCGGATAAAGTTGCAGGACCACTTCTGCGCTCGGCCCTTCCGGCTGGCTGGTTTATTGCTGAT
AAATCTGGAGCCGGTGAGCGTGGGTCTCGCGGTATCATTGCAGCACTGGGGCCAGATGGTAAGCCCTCCC
GTATCGTAGTTATCTACACGACGGGGAGTCAGGCAACTATGGATGAACGAAATAGACAGATCGCTGAGAT
AGGTGCCTCACTGATTAAGCATTGGTAACTGTCAGACCAAGTTTACTCATATATACTTTAGATTGATTTA
AAACTTCATTTTTAATTTAAAAGGATCTAGGTGAAGATCCTTTTTGATAATCTCATGACCAAAATCCCTT
AACGTGAGTTTTCGTTCCACTGAGCGTCAGACCCCGTAGAAAAGATCAAAGGATCTTCTTGAGATCCTTT
TTTTCTGCGCGTAATCTGCTGCTTGCAAACAAAAAAACCACCGCTACCAGCGGTGGTTTGTTTGCCGGAT
CAAGAGCTACCAACTCTTTTTCCGAAGGTAACTGGCTTCAGCAGAGCGCAGATACCAAATACTGTTCTTC
TAGTGTAGCCGTAGTTAGGCCACCACTTCAAGAACTCTGTAGCACCGCCTACATACCTCGCTCTGCTAAT
CCTGTTACCAGTGGCTGCTGCCAGTGGCGATAAGTCGTGTCTTACCGGGTTGGACTCAAGACGATAGTTA
CCGGATAAGGCGCAGCGGTCGGGCTGAACGGGGGGTTCGTGCACACAGCCCAGCTTGGAGCGAACGACCT
ACACCGAACTGAGATACCTACAGCGTGAGCTATGAGAAAGCGCCACGCTTCCCGAAGGGAGAAAGGCGGA
CAGGTATCCGGTAAGCGGCAGGGTCGGAACAGGAGAGCGCACGAGGGAGCTTCCAGGGGGAAACGCCTGG
TATCTTTATAGTCCTGTCGGGTTTCGCCACCTCTGACTTGAGCGTCGATTTTTGTGATGCTCGTCAGGGG
GGCGGAGCCTATGGAAAAACGCCAGCAACGCGGCCTTTTTACGGTTCCTGGCCTTTTGCTGGCCTTTTGC
TCACATGGCTCGACAGAT
